>Addgene plasmid #143096 | TFORF1222 | addgene full sequence | sequence record 398840 | Addgene NGS Result
TTAATGTAGTCTTATGCAATACTCTTGTAGTCTTGCAACATGGTAACGATGAGTTAGCAACATGCCTTAC
AAGGAGAGAAAAAGCACCGTGCATGCCGATTGGTGGAAGTAAGGTGGTACGATCGTGCCTTATTAGGAAG
GCAACAGACGGGTCTGACATGGATTGGACGAACCACTGAATTGCCGCATTGCAGAGATATTGTATTTAAG
TGCCTAGCTCGATACATAAACGGGTCTCTCTGGTTAGACCAGATCTGAGCCTGGGAGCTCTCTGGCTAAC
TAGGGAACCCACTGCTTAAGCCTCAATAAAGCTTGCCTTGAGTGCTTCAAGTAGTGTGTGCCCGTCTGTT
GTGTGACTCTGGTAACTAGAGATCCCTCAGACCCTTTTAGTCAGTGTGGAAAATCTCTAGCAGTGGCGCC
CGAACAGGGACTTGAAAGCGAAAGGGAAACCAGAGGAGCTCTCTCGACGCAGGACTCGGCTTGCTGAAGC
GCGCACGGCAAGAGGCGAGGGGCGGCGACTGGTGAGTACGCCAAAAATTTTGACTAGCGGAGGCTAGAAG
GAGAGAGATGGGTGCGAGAGCGTCAGTATTAAGCGGGGGAGAATTAGATCGCGATGGGAAAAAATTCGGT
TAAGGCCAGGGGGAAAGAAAAAATATAAATTAAAACATATAGTATGGGCAAGCAGGGAGCTAGAACGATT
CGCAGTTAATCCTGGCCTGTTAGAAACATCAGAAGGCTGTAGACAAATACTGGGACAGCTACAACCATCC
CTTCAGACAGGATCAGAAGAACTTAGATCATTATATAATACAGTAGCAACCCTCTATTGTGTGCATCAAA
GGATAGAGATAAAAGACACCAAGGAAGCTTTAGACAAGATAGAGGAAGAGCAAAACAAAAGTAAGACCAC
CGCACAGCAAGCGGCCGCTGATCTTCAGACCTGGAGGAGGAGATATGAGGGACAATTGGAGAAGTGAATT
ATATAAATATAAAGTAGTAAAAATTGAACCATTAGGAGTAGCACCCACCAAGGCAAAGAGAAGAGTGGTG
CAGAGAGAAAAAAGAGCAGTGGGAATAGGAGCTTTGTTCCTTGGGTTCTTGGGAGCAGCAGGAAGCACTA
TGGGCGCAGCGTCAATGACGCTGACGGTACAGGCCAGACAATTATTGTCTGGTATAGTGCAGCAGCAGAA
CAATTTGCTGAGGGCTATTGAGGCGCAACAGCATCTGTTGCAACTCACAGTCTGGGGCATCAAGCAGCTC
CAGGCAAGAATCCTGGCTGTGGAAAGATACCTAAAGGATCAACAGCTCCTGGGGATTTGGGGTTGCTCTG
GAAAACTCATTTGCACCACTGCTGTGCCTTGGAATGCTAGTTGGAGTAATAAATCTCTGGAACAGATTTG
GAATCACACGACCTGGATGGAGTGGGACAGAGAAATTAACAATTACACAAGCTTAATACACTCCTTAATT
GAAGAATCGCAAAACCAGCAAGAAAAGAATGAACAAGAATTATTGGAATTAGATAAATGGGCAAGTTTGT
GGAATTGGTTTAACATAACAAATTGGCTGTGGTATATAAAATTATTCATAATGATAGTAGGAGGCTTGGT
AGGTTTAAGAATAGTTTTTGCTGTACTTTCTATAGTGAATAGAGTTAGGCAGGGATATTCACCATTATCG
TTTCAGACCCACCTCCCAACCCCGAGGGGACCCATGCATTGCATCTCAATTAGTCAGCAACCAGGTGTGG
AAAGTCCCCAGGCTCCCCAGCAGGCAGAAGTATGCAAAGCATGCGTCTCAATTAGTCAGCAACCATAGTC
CCGCCCCTAACTCCGCCCATCCCGCCCCTAACTCCGCCCAGTTCCGCCCATTCTCCGCCCCATGGCTGAC
TAATTTTTTTTATTTATGCAGAGGCCGAGGCCGCCTCGGCCTCTGAGCTATTCCAGAAGTAGTGAGGAGG
CTTTTTTGGAGGCCTAGGCTTTTGCAAAAAGCTTTCTAGAGGTACCACCGGAGCTTACCATGACCGAGTA
CAAGCCCACGGTGCGCCTCGCCACCCGCGACGACGTCCCCAGGGCCGTACGCACCCTCGCCGCCGCGTTC
GCCGACTACCCCGCCACGCGCCACACCGTCGATCCGGACCGCCACATCGAGCGGGTCACCGAGCTGCAAG
AACTCTTCCTCACGCGCGTCGGGCTCGACATCGGCAAGGTGTGGGTCGCGGACGACGGCGCCGCCGTGGC
GGTCTGGACCACGCCGGAGAGCGTCGAAGCGGGGGCGGTGTTCGCCGAGATCGGCCCGCGCATGGCCGAG
TTGAGCGGTTCCCGGCTGGCCGCGCAGCAACAGATGGAAGGCCTCCTGGCGCCGCACCGGCCCAAGGAGC
CCGCGTGGTTCCTGGCCACCGTCGGCGTCTCGCCCGACCACCAGGGCAAGGGTCTGGGCAGCGCCGTCGT
GCTCCCCGGAGTGGAGGCGGCCGAGCGCGCCGGGGTGCCCGCCTTCCTGGAGACCTCCGCGCCCCGCAAC
CTCCCCTTCTACGAGCGGCTCGGCTTCACCGTCACCGCCGACGTCGAGGTGCCCGAAGGACCGCGCACCT
GGTGCATGACCCGCAAGCCCGGTGCCAGTTAACGAATTCTAGATCTTGAGACAAATGGCAGTATTCATCC
ACAATTTTAAAAGAAAAGGGGGGATTGGGGGGTACAGTGCAGGGGAAAGAATAGTAGACATAATAGCAAC
AGACATACAAACTAAAGAATTACAAAAACAAATTACAAAAATTCAAAATTTTCGGGTTTATTACAGGGAC
AGCAGAGATCCACTTTGGCGCCGGCTCGAGGCCTGCAGGTGCAAAGATGGATAAAGTTTTAAACAGAGAG
GAATCTTTGCAGCTAATGGACCTTCTAGGTCTTGAAAGGAGTGGGAATTGGCTCCGGTGCCCGTCAGTGG
GCAGAGCGCACATCGCCCACAGTCCCCGAGAAGTTGGGGGGAGGGGTCGGCAATTGAACCGGTGCCTAGA
GAAGGTGGCGCGGGGTAAACTGGGAAAGTGATGTCGTGTACTGGCTCCGCCTTTTTCCCGAGGGTGGGGG
AGAACCGTATATAAGTGCAGTAGTCGCCGTGAACGTTCTTTTTCGCAACGGGTTTGCCGCCAGAACACAG
GTAAGTGCCGTGTGTGGTTCCCGCGGGCCTGGCCTCTTTACGGGTTATGGCCCTTGCGTGCCTTGAATTA
CTTCCACCTGGCTGCAGTACGTGATTCTTGATCCCGAGCTTCGGGTTGGAAGTGGGTGGGAGAGTTCGAG
GCCTTGCGCTTAAGGAGCCCCTTCGCCTCGTGCTTGAGTTGAGGCCTGGCCTGGGCGCTGGGGCCGCCGC
GTGCGAATCTGGTGGCACCTTCGCGCCTGTCTCGCTGCTTTCGATAAGTCTCTAGCCATTTAAAATTTTT
GATGACCTGCTGCGACGCTTTTTTTCTGGCAAGATAGTCTTGTAAATGCGGGCCAAGATCTGCACACTGG
TATTTCGGTTTTTGGGGCCGCGGGCGGCGACGGGGCCCGTGCGTCCCAGCGCACATGTTCGGCGAGGCGG
GGCCTGCGAGCGCGGCCACCGAGAATCGGACGGGGGTAGTCTCAAGCTGGCCGGCCTGCTCTGGTGCCTG
GCCTCGCGCCGCCGTGTATCGCCCCGCCCTGGGCGGCAAGGCTGGCCCGGTCGGCACCAGTTGCGTGAGC
GGAAAGATGGCCGCTTCCCGGCCCTGCTGCAGGGAGCTCAAAATGGAGGACGCGGCGCTCGGGAGAGCGG
GCGGGTGAGTCACCCACACAAAGGAAAAGGGCCTTTCCGTCCTCAGCCGTCGCTTCATGTGACTCCACGG
AGTACCGGGCGCCGTCCAGGCACCTCGATTAGTTCTCGAGCTTTTGGAGTACGTCGTCTTTAGGTTGGGG
GGAGGGGTTTTATGCGATGGAGTTTCCCCACACTGAGTGGGTGGAGACTGAAGTTAGGCCAGCTTGGCAC
TTGATGTAATTCTCCTTGGAATTTGCCCTTTTTGAGTTTGGATCTTGGTTCATTCTCAAGCCTCAGACAG
TGGTTCAAAGTTTTTTTCTTCCATTTCAGGTGTCGTGAGGCTAGCACCGCCACCATGCAAGCTGTAGTGC
CCTTGAACAAGATGACAGCCATCTCACCAGAACCTCAAACTCTGGCCTCGACTGAACAAAATGAGGTCCC
AAGAGTGGTTACTTCTGGGGAACAAGAAGCTATTTTAAGAGGAAATGCTGCTGATGCAGAGTCTTTCAGA
CAGAGGTTTAGGTGGTTTTGTTACTCAGAAGTAGCTGGACCCAGGAAAGCTCTGAGTCAACTCTGGGAGC
TCTGCAATCAGTGGCTGAGACCAGACATTCACACGAAAGAACAGATTTTAGAGCTTCTGGTGTTTGAGCA
GTTCCTGACCATTTTGCCTGGGGAGATCAGGATTTGGGTAAAGTCACAACATCCTGAGAGTAGTGAGGAA
GTGGTGACCCTAATAGAAGATTTGACCCAGATGCTTGAAGAAAAAGATCCAGTCTCTCAAGATTCTACTG
TTTCCCAAGAGGAGAACTCAAAAGAGGATAAAATGGTCACTGTTTGTCCCAATACTGAGTCCTGTGAATC
TATAACATTGAAGGATGTAGCTGTGAACTTTTCAAGAGGAGAGTGGAAGAAGCTGGAGCCTTTTCAAAAG
GAGCTATATAAGGAAGTGCTACTGGAAAACCTCAGGAACCTAGAATTTCTGGACTTTCCAGTTTCAAAAT
TAGAGTTGATTTCCCAGCTAAAGTGGGTTGAATTGCCATGGCTGCTGGAAGAAGTCTCAAAAAGCTCCCG
ACTAGACATACATGGAGCAGTAAAAAAGATGCAGATGTTCTCTGAGGCTGAATAGTAATGAACTAGTCCG
TAACTTGAAAGTATTTCGATTTCTTGGCTTTATATATCTTGTGGAAAGGACGAAATACTTCGCGTTAGAT
GTCTTCAACGCGTTAAGTCGACAATCAACCTCTGGATTACAAAATTTGTGAAAGATTGACTGGTATTCTT
AACTATGTTGCTCCTTTTACGCTATGTGGATACGCTGCTTTAATGCCTTTGTATCATGCTATTGCTTCCC
GTATGGCTTTCATTTTCTCCTCCTTGTATAAATCCTGGTTGCTGTCTCTTTATGAGGAGTTGTGGCCCGT
TGTCAGGCAACGTGGCGTGGTGTGCACTGTGTTTGCTGACGCAACCCCCACTGGTTGGGGCATTGCCACC
ACCTGTCAGCTCCTTTCCGGGACTTTCGCTTTCCCCCTCCCTATTGCCACGGCGGAACTCATCGCCGCCT
GCCTTGCCCGCTGCTGGACAGGGGCTCGGCTGTTGGGCACTGACAATTCCGTGGTGTTGTCGGGGAAATC
ATCGTCCTTTCCTTGGCTGCTCGCCTGTGTTGCCACCTGGATTCTGCGCGGGACGTCCTTCTGCTACGTC
CCTTCGGCCCTCAATCCAGCGGACCTTCCTTCCCGCGGCCTGCTGCCGGCTCTGCGGCCTCTTCCGCGTC
TTCGCCTTCGCCCTCAGACGAGTCGGATCTCCCTTTGGGCCGCCTCCCCGCGTCGACTTTAAGACCAATG
ACTTACAAGGCAGCTGTAGATCTTAGCCACTTTTTAAAAGAAAAGGGGGGACTGGAAGGGCTAATTCACT
CCCAACGAAGACAAGATCTGCTTTTTGCTTGTACTGGGTCTCTCTGGTTAGACCAGATCTGAGCCTGGGA
GCTCTCTGGCTAACTAGGGAACCCACTGCTTAAGCCTCAATAAAGCTTGCCTTGAGTGCTTCAAGTAGTG
TGTGCCCGTCTGTTGTGTGACTCTGGTAACTAGAGATCCCTCAGACCCTTTTAGTCAGTGTGGAAAATCT
CTAGCAGTACGTATAGTAGTTCATGTCATCTTATTATTCAGTATTTATAACTTGCAAAGAAATGAATATC
AGAGAGTGAGAGGAACTTGTTTATTGCAGCTTATAATGGTTACAAATAAAGCAATAGCATCACAAATTTC
ACAAATAAAGCATTTTTTTCACTGCATTCTAGTTGTGGTTTGTCCAAACTCATCAATGTATCTTATCATG
TCTGGCTCTAGCTATCCCGCCCCTAACTCCGCCCATCCCGCCCCTAACTCCGCCCAGTTCCGCCCATTCT
CCGCCCCATGGCTGACTAATTTTTTTTATTTATGCAGAGGCCGAGGCCGCCTCGGCCTCTGAGCTATTCC
AGAAGTAGTGAGGAGGCTTTTTTGGAGGCCTAGGGACGTACCCAATTCGCCCTATAGTGAGTCGTATTAC
GCGCGCTCACTGGCCGTCGTTTTACAACGTCGTGACTGGGAAAACCCTGGCGTTACCCAACTTAATCGCC
TTGCAGCACATCCCCCTTTCGCCAGCTGGCGTAATAGCGAAGAGGCCCGCACCGATCGCCCTTCCCAACA
GTTGCGCAGCCTGAATGGCGAATGGG
[124 nt withheld, positions 6467-6590]
C
[91 nt withheld, positions 6592-6682]
A
[49 nt withheld, positions 6684-6732]
CCTTTGACGTTGGAGTCCACGTTCTTT
[37 nt withheld, positions 6760-6796]
ACCCTATCTCGGTCTATTCTTTTGATTTATAAGGGATTTTGCCGATTTCGGCCTATTGGTTAAAAAATGA
GCTGATTTAACAAAAATTTAACGCGAATTTTAACAAAATATTAACGCTTACAATTTAGGTGGCACTTTTC
GGGGAAATGTGCGCGGAACCCCTATTTGTTTATTTTTCTAAATACATTCAAATATGTATCCGCTCATGAG
ACAATAACCCTGATAAATGCTTCAATAATATTGAAAAAGGAAGAGTATGAGTATTCAACATTTCCGTGTC
GCCCTTATTCCCTTTTTTGCGGCATTTTGCCTTCCTGTTTTTGCTCACCCAGAAACGCTGGTGAAAGTAA
AAGATGCTGAAGATCAGTTGGGTGCACGAGTGGGTTACATCGAACTGGATCTCAACAGCGGTAAGATCCT
TGAGAGTTTTCGCCCCGAAGAACGTTTTCCAATGATGAGCACTTTTAAAGTTCTGCTATGTGGCGCGGTA
TTATCCCGTATTGACGCCGGGCAAGAGCAACTCGGTCGCCGCATACACTATTCTCAGAATGACTTGGTTG
AGTACTCACCAGTCACAGAAAAGCATCTTACGGATGGCATGACAGTAAGAGAATTATGCAGTGCTGCCAT
AACCATGAGTGATAACACTGCGGCCAACTTACTTCTGACAACGATCGGAGGACCGAAGGAGCTAACCGCT
TTTTTGCACAACATGGGGGATCATGTAACTCGCCTTGATCGTTGGGAACCGGAGCTGAATGAAGCCATAC
CAAACGACGAGCGTGACACCACGATGCCTGTAGCAATGGCAACAACGTTGCGCAAACTATTAACTGGCGA
ACTACTTACTCTAGCTTCCCGGCAACAATTAATAGACTGGATGGAGGCGGATAAAGTTGCAGGACCACTT
CTGCGCTCGGCCCTTCCGGCTGGCTGGTTTATTGCTGATAAATCTGGAGCCGGTGAGCGTGGGTCTCGCG
GTATCATTGCAGCACTGGGGCCAGATGGTAAGCCCTCCCGTATCGTAGTTATCTACACGACGGGGAGTCA
GGCAACTATGGATGAACGAAATAGACAGATCGCTGAGATAGGTGCCTCACTGATTAAGCATTGGTAACTG
TCAGACCAAGTTTACTCATATATACTTTAGATTGATTTAAAACTTCATTTTTAATTTAAAAGGATCTAGG
TGAAGATCCTTTTTGATAATCTCATGACCAAAATCCCTTAACGTGAGTTTTCGTTCCACTGAGCGTCAGA
CCCCGTAGAAAAGATCAAAGGATCTTCTTGAGATCCTTTTTTTCTGCGCGTAATCTGCTGCTTGCAAACA
AAAAAACCACCGCTACCAGCGGTGGTTTGTTTGCCGGATCAAGAGCTACCAACTCTTTTTCCGAAGGTAA
CTGGCTTCAGCAGAGCGCAGATACCAAATACTGTTCTTCTAGTGTAGCCGTAGTTAGGCCACCACTTCAA
GAACTCTGTAGCACCGCCTACATACCTCGCTCTGCTAATCCTGTTACCAGTGGCTGCTGCCAGTGGCGAT
AAGTCGTGTCTTACCGGGTTGGACTCAAGACGATAGTTACCGGATAAGGCGCAGCGGTCGGGCTGAACGG
GGGGTTCGTGCACACAGCCCAGCTTGGAGCGAACGACCTACACCGAACTGAGATACCTACAGCGTGAGCT
ATGAGAAAGCGCCACGCTTCCCGAAGGGAGAAAGGCGGACAGGTATCCGGTAAGCGGCAGGGTCGGAACA
GGAGAGCGCACGAGGGAGCTTCCAGGGGGAAACGCCTGGTATCTTTATAGTCCTGTCGGGTTTCGCCACC
TCTGACTTGAGCGTCGATTTTTGTGATGCTCGTCAGGGGGGCGGAGCCTATGGAAAAACGCCAGCAACGC
GGCCTTTTTACGGTTCCTGGCCTTTTGCTGGCCTTTTGCTCACATGTTCTTTCCTGCGTTATCCCCTGAT
TCTGTGGATAACCGTATTACCGCCTTTGAGTGAGCTGATACCGCTCGCCGCAGCCGAACGACCGAGCGCA
GCGAGTCAGTGAGCGAGGAAGCGGAAGAGCGCCCAATACGCAAACCGCCTCTCCCCGCGCGTTGGCCGAT
TCATTAATGCAGCTGGCACGACAGGTTTCCCGACTGGAAAGCGGGCAGTGAGCGCAACGCAATTAATGTG
AGTTAGCTCACTCATTAGGCACCCCAGGCTTTACACTTTATGCTTCCGGCTCGTATGTTGTGTGGAATTG
TGAGCGGATAACAATTTCACACAGGAAACAGCTATGACCATGATTACGCCAAGCGCGCAATTAACCCTCA
CTAAAGGGAACAAAAGCTGGAGCTGCAAGC
Features (pLannotate 1.2.2; 31 found; start..end, strand, type, name):
      5..231     +  promoter       RSV promoter: Rous sarcoma virus enhancer/promoter
    232..412     +  LTR            5' LTR (truncated): truncated 5' long terminal repeat (LTR) from HIV-1
    459..584     +  misc_feature   HIV-1 Ψ: packaging signal of human immunodeficiency virus type 1
    568..931     +  CDS            HIV-1 gag (fragment): gag protein from human immunodeficiency virus 1; gag
   1077..1310    +  misc_feature   RRE: The Rev response element (RRE) of HIV-1 allows for Rev-dependent mRNA export from the nucleus to the cytoplasm.
   1687..1713    +  CDS            Rev (fragment): human immunodeficiency virus 1 (HIV-1) Rev protein; rev; enhances nuclear export of unspliced and incompletely spliced viral mRNAs
   1720..1743    +  promoter       SV40 promoter (fragment): SV40 early promoter
   1744..1815    +  promoter       SV40 promoter (fragment): SV40 enhancer and early promoter
   1839..1974    +  rep_origin     SV40 ori: SV40 origin of replication
   2020..2616    +  CDS            PuroR (fragment): puromycin N-acetyltransferase; pac from Streptomyces; confers resistance to puromycin
   2665..2782    +  misc_feature   cPPT/CTS: central polypurine tract and central termination sequence of HIV-1
   2847..2913    +  CDS            small t antigen (fragment): SV40 (simian virus 40) small t antigen
   2920..4098    +  promoter       EF-1α promoter: strong constitutive promoter for human elongation factor EF-1α
   4115..4837    +  CDS            ZNF483 (fragment): ZN483_HUMAN - Also known as KIAA1962, ZKSCAN16. Experimental evidence at protein level: Swiss-Prot protein existence level 1. May be involved in transcriptional regulation. From Homo sapiens (Human).
   4898..4951    +  promoter       U6 promoter (fragment): RNA polymerase III promoter for human U6 snRNA
   4993..5581    +  misc_feature   WPRE: woodchuck hepatitis virus posttranscriptional regulatory element
   5632..5651    +  misc_feature   cPPT/CTS (fragment): central polypurine tract and central termination sequence of HIV-1
   5653..5886    +  LTR            3' LTR (ΔU3): self-inactivating 3' long terminal repeat (LTR) from HIV-1
   5964..6085    +  polyA_signal   SV40 poly(A) signal: SV40 polyadenylation signal
   6125..6260    +  rep_origin     SV40 ori: SV40 origin of replication
   6281..6299    -  promoter       T7 promoter: promoter for bacteriophage T7 RNA polymerase
   6307..6462    +  CDS            lacZα (fragment): LacZα fragment of β-galactosidase; lacZ fragment
   6467..6895    +  rep_origin     f1 ori (sequence partly withheld): f1 bacteriophage origin of replication; arrow indicates direction of (+) strand synthesis
   6948..7052    +  promoter       AmpR promoter: bla
   7053..7913    +  CDS            AmpR: β-lactamase; bla; confers resistance to ampicillin, carbenicillin, and related antibiotics
   8084..8672    +  rep_origin     ori: high-copy-number ColE1/pMB1/pBR322/pUC origin of replication
   8855..8947    +  CDS            lacI (fragment): lac repressor; lacI; The lac repressor binds to the lac operator to inhibit transcription in E. coli. This inhibition can be relieved by adding lactose or isopropyl-β-D-thiogalactopyranoside (IPTG).
   8960..8981    +  protein_bind   CAP binding site: CAP binding activates transcription in the presence of cAMP. E. coli catabolite activator protein
   8996..9026    +  promoter       lac promoter: promoter for the E. coli lac operon
   9034..9050    +  protein_bind   lac operator: The lac repressor binds to the lac operator to inhibit transcription in E. coli. This inhibition can be relieved by adding lactose or isopropyl-β-D-thiogalactopyranoside (IPTG). lac repressor encoded by lacI
   9095..9113    +  promoter       T3 promoter: promoter for bacteriophage T3 RNA polymerase
