[The description below was written by a language model from this plasmid's Addgene catalogue record and pLannotate feature annotations shown in this document.]
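Description:
TFORF1222 is a lentiviral mammalian expression plasmid built on the pLX_TRC317 backbone and carrying an open reading frame for human ZNF483 (also known as ZKSCAN16 or ZSCAN48), a zinc-finger protein thought to act in transcriptional regulation. It belongs to a barcoded transcription factor ORF collection in which each clone carries a unique 24-bp barcode, so that the factor delivered to a cell can be identified by sequencing in pooled overexpression screens such as directed differentiation experiments. The barcode is not annotated in the feature table. In bacteria the plasmid is maintained through a high-copy ColE1/pUC-type origin and ampicillin resistance (AmpR), and an f1 origin is also present. The depositor notes that the ORF was synthesized and that the plasmid can recombine, as is common for LTR-containing vectors.

The viral cassette has a third-generation, self-inactivating layout. An RSV promoter fused to a truncated HIV-1 5' LTR drives genomic RNA production in packaging cells. It is followed by the Ψ packaging signal with a partial gag sequence, the RRE for Rev-dependent nuclear export, a cPPT/CTS element and a ΔU3 3' LTR, with an SV40 polyadenylation signal downstream. Within the provirus, an SV40 early promoter drives puromycin N-acetyltransferase for selection of transduced cells, and a separate EF-1α promoter drives ZNF483. A WPRE downstream of the ORF enhances transcript stability and expression. The annotated ZNF483 match spans about 720 nt of the 872-bp catalogued insert. The short U6 promoter, small t antigen, lacZα and lacI fragments appear to be backbone remnants or partial annotation matches rather than functional units.
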