Addgene plasmid #143096: TFORF1222
Purpose: Lentiviral vector for overexpressing transcription factor ORFs with unique 24-bp barcodes. Barcodes facilitate identification of transcription factors in pooled screens.
Depositing lab: Feng Zhang. Depositing organization: Broad Institute. Publication: A transcription factor atlas of directed differentiation. Joung J, Ma S, Tay T, Geiger-Schuller KR, Kirchgatterer PC, Verdine VK, Guo B, Arias-Garcia MA, Allen WE, Singh A, Kuksenko O, Abudayyeh OO, Gootenberg JS, Fu Z, Macrae RK, Buenrostro JD, Regev A, Zhang F. Cell. 2023 Jan 5;186(1):209-229.e26. doi: 10.1016/j.cell.2022.11.026. PubMed 36608654.
Backbone
  Vector backbone: pLX_TRC317
  Backbone manufacturer: Broad Institute Genetic Perturbation Platform
  Backbone size w/o insert (bp): 8264
  Vector type: Mammalian Expression, Lentiviral
  Selectable markers: Puromycin
Growth in bacteria
  Bacterial resistance: Ampicillin, 100 μg/mL
  Growth temperature: 37°C
  Growth strain: NEB Stable
  Copy number: High Copy
Gene/Insert
  Gene/Insert name: ZNF483
  Species: H. sapiens (human)
  Insert size (bp): 872
  Entrez Gene: ZNF483 (a.k.a. ZKSCAN16, ZSCAN48)
  Promoter: EF1a
  Cloning method: Unknown
  Sequencing primers: 5′ GGGTGGAGACTGAAGTTAGGCCAG; 3′ CACATAGCGTAAAAGGAGCAACATAG
Terms and licenses: Academic/Nonprofit Terms; Industry Terms: Not Available to Industry
Depositor comments: NM_001007169,ENST00000358151 . The transcription factor ORF portion of this plasmid was synthesized by Genewiz. Please test multiple small colonies in case of plasmid recombination. To make this collection available in a timely manner, a portion of this collection was not fully sequenced by Addgene. If an Addgene verified full plasmid sequence is not available, please contact us prior to placing an order to request the full sequence.
How to cite: TFORF1222 was a gift from Feng Zhang (Addgene plasmid # 143096 ; http://n2t.net/addgene:143096 ; RRID:Addgene_143096)
