>Addgene plasmid #143096 | TFORF1222 | depositor partial sequence | sequence record 281426 | Insert
ACCGCCACCATGCAAGCTGTAGTGCCCTTGAACAAGATGACAGCCATCTCACCAGAACCTCAAACTCTGG
CCTCGACTGAACAAAATGAGGTCCCAAGAGTGGTTACTTCTGGGGAACAAGAAGCTATTTTAAGAGGAAA
TGCTGCTGATGCAGAGTCTTTCAGACAGAGGTTTAGGTGGTTTTGTTACTCAGAAGTAGCTGGACCCAGG
AAAGCTCTGAGTCAACTCTGGGAGCTCTGCAATCAGTGGCTGAGACCAGACATTCACACGAAAGAACAGA
TTTTAGAGCTTCTGGTGTTTGAGCAGTTCCTGACCATTTTGCCTGGGGAGATCAGGATTTGGGTAAAGTC
ACAACATCCTGAGAGTAGTGAGGAAGTGGTGACCCTAATAGAAGATTTGACCCAGATGCTTGAAGAAAAA
GATCCAGTCTCTCAAGATTCTACTGTTTCCCAAGAGGAGAACTCAAAAGAGGATAAAATGGTCACTGTTT
GTCCCAATACTGAGTCCTGTGAATCTATAACATTGAAGGATGTAGCTGTGAACTTTTCAAGAGGAGAGTG
GAAGAAGCTGGAGCCTTTTCAAAAGGAGCTATATAAGGAAGTGCTACTGGAAAACCTCAGGAACCTAGAA
TTTCTGGACTTTCCAGTTTCAAAATTAGAGTTGATTTCCCAGCTAAAGTGGGTTGAATTGCCATGGCTGC
TGGAAGAAGTCTCAAAAAGCTCCCGACTAGACATACATGGAGCAGTAAAAAAGATGCAGATGTTCTCTGA
GGCTGAATAGTAATGAACTAGTCCGTAACTTGAAAGTATTTCGATTTCTTGGCTTTATATATCTTGTGGA
AAGGACGAAATACTTCGCGTTAGATGTCTTCA
