>Addgene plasmid #143096 | TFORF1222 | depositor partial sequence | sequence record 281427 | Barcode
AATACTTCGCGTTAGATGTCTTCA
